>Addgene plasmid #157138 | pD649-HAsp-FCGR2B-COMP5AP-AviTag-9xHis | addgene full sequence | sequence record 495598 | Addgene NGS Result
TTTCAATATTATTGAAGCATTTATCAGGGTTATTGTCTCATGAGCGGATACATATTTGAATGTATTTAGA
AAAATAAACAAATAGGGGTCAGTGTTACAACCAATTAACCAATTCTGAACATTATCGCGAGCCCATTTAT
ACCTGAATATGGCTCATAACACCCCTTGCTCATGACCAAAATCCCTTAACGTGAGTTACGCGCGCGTCGT
TCCACTGAGCGTCAGACCCCGTAGAAAAGATCAAAGGATCTTCTTGAGATCCTTTTTTTCTGCGCGTAAT
CTGCTGCTTGCAAACAAAAAAACCACCGCTACCAGCGGTGGTTTGTTTGCCGGATCAAGAGCTACCAACT
CTTTTTCCGAAGGTAACTGGCTTCAGCAGAGCGCAGATACCAAATACTGTTCTTCTAGTGTAGCCGTAGT
TAGCCCACCACTTCAAGAACTCTGTAGCACCGCCTACATACCTCGCTCTGCTAATCCTGTTACCAGTGGC
TGCTGCCAGTGGCGATAAGTCGTGTCTTACCGGGTTGGACTCAAGACGATAGTTACCGGATAAGGCGCAG
CGGTCGGGCTGAACGGGGGGTTCGTGCACACAGCCCAGCTTGGAGCGAACGACCTACACCGAACTGAGAT
ACCTACAGCGTGAGCTATGAGAAAGCGCCACGCTTCCCGAAGGGAGAAAGGCGGACAGGTATCCGGTAAG
CGGCAGGGTCGGAACAGGAGAGCGCACGAGGGAGCTTCCAGGGGGAAACGCCTGGTATCTTTATAGTCCT
GTCGGGTTTCGCCACCTCTGACTTGAGCGTCGATTTTTGTGATGCTCGTCAGGGGGGCGGAGCCTATGGA
AAAACGCCAGCAACGCGGCCTTTTTACGGTTCCTGGCCTTTTGCTGGCCTTTTGCTCACATGTTCTTTCC
TGCGTTATCCCCTGATTCTGTGGATAACCGTATTACCGCCTTTGAGTGAGCTGATACCGCTCGCCGCAGC
CGAACGACCGAGCGCAGCGAGTCAGTGAGCGAGGAAGCGGAAGGCGAGAGTAGGGAACTGCCAGGCATCA
AACTAAGCAGAAGGCCCCTGACGGATGGCCTTTTTGCGTTTCTACAAACTCTTTCTGTGTTGTAAAACGA
CGGCCAGTCTTAAGCTCGGGCCCCCTGGGCGGTTCTGATAACGAGTAATCGTTAATCCGCAAATAACGTA
AAAACCCGCTTCGGCGGGTTTTTTTATGGGGGGAGTTTAGGGAAAGAGCATTTGTCAGAATATTTAAGGG
CGCCTGTCACTTTGCTTGATATATGAGAATTATTTAACCTTATAAATGAGAAAAAAGCAACGCACTTTAA
ATAAGATACGTTGCTTTTTCGATTGATGAACACCTATAATTAAACTATTCATCTATTATTTATGATTTTT
TGTATATACAATATTTCTAGTTTGTTAAAGAGAATTAAGAAAATAAATCTCGAAAATAATAAAGGGAAAA
TCAGTTTTTGATATCAAAATTATACATGTCAACGATAATACAAAATATAATACAAACTATAAGATGTTAT
CAGTATTTATTATCATTTAGAATAAATTTTGTGTCGCCCTTAATTGTGAGCGGATAACAATTACGAGCTT
CATGCACAGTGGCGTTGACTCAATATTGGCCATTAGCCATATTATTCATTGGTTATATAGCATAAATCAA
TATTGGCTATTGGCCATTGCATACGTTGTATCTATATCATAATATGTACATTTATATTGGCTCATGTCCA
ATATGACCGCCATGTTGGCATTGATTATTGACTAGTTATTAATAGTAATCAATTACGGGGTCATTAGTTC
ATAGCCCATATATGGAGTTCCGCGTTACATAACTTACGGTAAATGGCCCGCCTGGCTGACCGCCCAACGA
CCCCCGCCCATTGACGTCAATAATGACGTATGTTCCCATAGTAACGCCAATAGGGACTTTCCATTGACGT
CAATGGGTGGAGTATTTACGGTAAACTGCCCACTTGGCAGTACATCAAGTGTATCATATGCCAAGTACGC
CCCCTATTGACGTCAATGACGGTAAATGGCCCGCCTGGCATTATGCCCAGTACATGACCTTATGGGACTT
TCCTACTTGGCAGTACATCTACGTATTAGTCATCGCTATTACCATGGTGATGCGGTTTTGGCAGTACATC
AATGGGCGTGGATAGCGGTTTGACTCACGGGGATTTCCAAGTCTCCACCCCATTGACGTCAATGGGAGTT
TGTTTTGGCACCAAAATCAACGGGACTTTCCAAAATGTCGTAACAACTCCGCCCCATTGACGCAAATGGG
CGGTAGGCGTGTACGGTGGGAGGTCTATATAAGCAGAGCTCGTTTAGTGAACCGTCAGATCGCCTGGAGA
CGCCATCCACGCTGTTTTGACCTCCATAGAAGACACCGGGACCGATCCAGCCTCCGCGGCCGGGAACGGT
GCATTGGAACGCGGATTCCCCGTGCCAAGAGTGACGTAAGTACCGCCTATAGAGTCTATAGGCCCACCCC
CTTGGCTTCGTTAGAACGCGGCTACAATTAATACATAACCTTATGTATCATACACATACGATTTAGGTGA
CACTATAGAATAACATCCACTTTGCCTTTCTCTCCACAGGTGTCCACTCCCAGGTCCAACTGCACCTCGG
TTCTATCGAAAACGCGCCTGCTAGCGCCACCATGAAGACCATCATTGCCCTGAGCTACATCTTCTGCCTG
GTGTTCGCTGCGGCCGCCACACCAGCTGCTCCTCCAAAAGCTGTGCTGAAGCTGGAACCCCAGTGGATCA
ACGTGCTGCAAGAGGATAGCGTGACCCTGACCTGTAGAGGCACACACAGCCCTGAGAGCGACAGCATCCA
GTGGTTCCACAACGGCAATCTGATCCCCACACACACCCAGCCTAGCTACCGGTTCAAGGCCAACAACAAC
GACAGCGGCGAGTACACCTGTCAGACAGGCCAGACATCTCTGAGCGATCCTGTGCACCTGACAGTGCTGT
CTGAATGGCTGGTGCTGCAGACCCCTCACCTGGAATTTCAAGAGGGCGAGACAATCGTGCTGCGGTGCCA
CTCTTGGAAGGACAAGCCTCTGGTCAAAGTGACATTCTTCCAGAACGGGAAGTCCAAGAAGTTCAGCAGA
AGCGACCCCAACTTCAGCATCCCTCAGGCCAATCACAGCCACTCCGGCGATTACCACTGTACCGGCAATA
TCGGCTACACCCTGTACAGCAGCAAGCCCGTGACAATCACAGTGCAGGCTCCAGGCGCGCCGGAAGATCA
AGTTGATCCAAGATTGATTGATGGCAAGGGCGGATCTCTGGAGGTGCTGTTCCAGGGACCAGGCGGAAGC
GGCAATCCCGGCGGCGATCTGGCCCCCCAGATGCTGCGCGAGCTGCAGGAGACCAATGCCGCCCTGCAGG
ACGTGCGCGAGCTGCTGCGCCACCGCGTGAAGGAGATCACCTTCCTGAAGAACACCGTGATGGAGTGCGA
CGCCTGCGGTATGCAGCCCTCTAGAGGCTCCGGCTCCATCATCCCAGTTGAGGAGGAGAACCCGGACTTC
TGGAACCGCGAGGCAGCCGAGGCCCTGGGTGCCGCCAAGAAGCTGCAGCCTGCACAGACAGCCGCCAAGA
ACCTCATCATCTTCCTGGGCGATGGGATGGGGGTGTCTACGGTGACAGCTGCCAGGATCCTAAAAGGGCA
GAAGAAGGACAAACTGGGGCCTGAGATACCCCTGGCCATGGACCGCTTCCCATATGTGGCTCTGTCCAAG
ACATACAATGTAGACAAACATGTGCCAGACAGTGGAGCCACAGCCACGGCCTACCTGTGCGGGGTCAAGG
GCAACTTCCAGACCATTGGCTTGAGTGCAGCCGCCCGCTTTAACCAGTGCAACACGACACGCGGCAACGA
GGTCATCTCCGTGATGAATCGGGCCAAGAAAGCAGGGAAGTCAGTGGGAGTGGTAACCACCACACGAGTG
CAGCACGCCTCGCCAGCCGGCACCTACGCCCACACGGTGAACCGCAACTGGTACTCGGACGCCGACGTGC
CTGCCTCGGCCCGCCAGGAGGGGTGCCAGGACATCGCTACGCAGCTCATCTCCAACATGGACATTGACGT
GATCCTAGGTGGAGGCCGAAAGTACATGTTTCGCATGGGAACCCCAGACCCTGAGTACCCAGATGACTAC
AGCCAAGGTGGGACCAGGCTGGACGGGAAGAATCTGGTGCAGGAATGGCTGGCGAAGCGCCAGGGTGCCC
GGTATGTGTGGAACCGCACTGAGCTCATGCAGGCTTCCCTGGACCCGTCTGTGACCCATCTCATGGGTCT
CTTTGAGCCTGGAGACATGAAATACGAGATCCACCGAGACTCCACACTGGACCCCTCCCTGATGGAGATG
ACAGAGGCTGCCCTGCGCCTGCTGAGCAGGAACCCCCGCGGCTTCTTCCTCTTCGTGGAGGGTGGTCGCA
TCGACCATGGTCATCATGAAAGCAGGGCTTACCGGGCACTGACTGAGACGATCATGTTCGACGACGCCAT
TGAGAGGGCGGGCCAGCTCACCAGCGAGGAGGACACGCTGAGCCTCGTCACTGCCGACCACTCCCACGTC
TTCTCCTTCGGAGGCTACCCCCTGCGAGGGAGCTCCATCTTCGGGCTGGCCCCTGGCAAGGCCCGGGACA
GGAAGGCCTACACGGTCCTCCTATACGGAAACGGTCCAGGCTATGTGCTCAAGGACGGCGCCCGGCCGGA
TGTTACCGAGAGCGAGAGCGGGAGCCCCGAGTATCGGCAGCAGTCAGCAGTGCCCCTGGACGAAGAGACC
CACGCAGGCGAGGACGTGGCGGTGTTCGCGCGCGGCCCGCAGGCGCACCTGGTTCACGGCGTGCAGGAGC
AGACCTTCATAGCGCACGTCATGGCCTTCGCCGCCTGCCTGGAGCCCTACACCGCCTGCGACCTGGCGCC
CCCCGCCGGCACCACCGACGCCGCGCACCCGGGTGGCGGAGGACTGAACGACATCTTCGAGGCTCAGAAA
ATCGAATGGCACGAACATCACCATCACCATCACCATCACCATTAAGGCCGGCCTGTAGTCACTGGCACAA
CGCGTTACCCGGTAAGCCAATCGGGTATACACGGTCGTCATACTGCAGACAGGGTTCTTCTACTTTGCAA
GATAGTCTTGAGTAGTAAAATAAATAGATAGAGAAAATCAGCCTCGACTGTGCCTTCTAGTTGCCAGCCA
TCTGTTGTTTGCCCCTCCCCCGTGCCTTCCTTGACCCTGGAAGGTGCCACTCCCACTGTCCTTTCCTAAT
AAAATGAGGAAATTGCATCACAACACTCAACCCTATCTCGGTCTATTCTTTTGATTTATAAGGGATTTTG
CCGATTTCGGCCTATTGGTTAAAAAATGAGCTGATTTAACAAAAATTTAACGCGAATTAATTCTGTGGAA
TGTGTGTCAGTTAGGGTGTGGAAAGTCCCCAGGCTCCCCAGCAGGCAGAAGTATGCAAAGCATGCATCTC
AATTAGTCAGCAACCAGGTGTGGAAAGTCCCCAGGCTCCCCAGCAGGCAGAAGTATGCAAAGCATGCATC
TCAATTAGTCAGCAACCATAGTCCCGCCCCTAACTCCGCCCATCCCGCCCCTAACTCCGCCCAGTTCCGC
CCATTCTCCGCCCCATGGCTGACTAATTTTTTTTATTTATGCAGAGGCCGAGGCCGCCTCTGCCTCTGAG
CTATTCCAGAAGTAGTGAGGAGGCTTTTTTGGAGGCCTAGGCTTTTGCAAAAAGCTCCCGGGAGCTTGTA
TATCCATTTTCGGATCTGATCAGCACGTGTTGACAATTAATCATCGGCATAGTATATCGGCATAGTATAA
TACGACAAGGTGAGGAACTAAACCATGACCGAGTACAAGCCCACGGTGCGCCTCGCCACCCGCGACGACG
TCCCCAGGGCCGTACGCACCCTCGCCGCCGCGTTCGCCGACTACCCCGCCACGCGCCACACCGTCGATCC
GGACCGCCACATCGAGCGGGTCACCGAGCTGCAAGAACTCTTCCTCACGCGCGTCGGGCTCGACATCGGC
AAGGTGTGGGTCGCGGACGACGGCGCCGCGGTGGCGGTCTGGACCACGCCGGAGAGCGTCGAAGCGGGGG
CGGTGTTCGCCGAGATCGGCCCGCGCATGGCCGAGTTGAGCGGTTCCCGGCTGGCCGCGCAGCAACAGAT
GGAAGGCCTCCTGGCGCCGCACCGGCCCAAGGAGCCCGCGTGGTTCCTGGCCACCGTCGGCGTCTCGCCC
GACCACCAGGGCAAGGGTCTGGGCAGCGCCGTCGTGCTCCCCGGAGTGGAGGCGGCCGAGCGCGCCGGGG
TGCCCGCCTTCCTGGAGACATCCGCGCCCCGCAACCTCCCCTTCTACGAGCGGCTCGGCTTCACCGTCAC
CGCCGACGTCGAGGTGCCCGAAGGACCGCGCACCTGGTGCATGACCCGCAAGCCCGGTGCCTGACACGTG
CTACGAGATTTCGATTCCACCGCCGCCTTCTATGAAAGGTTGGGCTTCGGAATCGTTTTCCGGGACGCCG
GCTGGATGATCCTCCAGCGCGGGGATCTCATGCTGGAGTTCTTCGCCCACCCCAACTTGTTTATTGCAGC
TTATAATGGTTACAAATAAAGCAATAGCATCACAAATTTCACAAATAAAGCATTTTTTTCACTGCATTCT
AGTTGTGGTTTGTCCAAACTCATCAATGTATCTTATCATGTCTGTATACCGTCGACCTCTAGCTAGAGCT
TGGCGTAATCATGGTCATTACCAATGCTTAATCAGTGAGGCACCTATCTCAGCGATCTGTCTATTTCGTT
CATCCATAGTTGCCTGACTCCCCGTCGTGTAGATAACTACGATACGGGAGGGCTTACCATCTGGCCCCAG
CGCTGCGATGATACCGCGAGAACCACGCTCACCGGCTCCGGATTTATCAGCAATAAACCAGCCAGCCGGA
AGGGCCGAGCGCAGAAGTGGTCCTGCAACTTTATCCGCCTCCATCCAGTCTATTAATTGTTGCCGGGAAG
CTAGAGTAAGTAGTTCGCCAGTTAATAGTTTGCGCAACGTTGTTGCCATCGCTACAGGCATCGTGGTGTC
ACGCTCGTCGTTTGGTATGGCTTCATTCAGCTCCGGTTCCCAACGATCAAGGCGAGTTACATGATCCCCC
ATGTTGTGCAAAAAAGCGGTTAGCTCCTTCGGTCCTCCGATCGTTGTCAGAAGTAAGTTGGCCGCAGTGT
TATCACTCATGGTTATGGCAGCACTGCATAATTCTCTTACTGTCATGCCATCCGTAAGATGCTTTTCTGT
GACTGGTGAGTACTCAACCAAGTCATTCTGAGAATAGTGTATGCGGCGACCGAGTTGCTCTTGCCCGGCG
TCAATACGGGATAATACCGCGCCACATAGCAGAACTTTAAAAGTGCTCATCATTGGAAAACGTTCTTCGG
GGCGAAAACTCTCAAGGATCTTACCGCTGTTGAGATCCAGTTCGATGTAACCCACTCGTGCACCCAACTG
ATCTTCAGCATCTTTTACTTTCACCAGCGTTTCTGGGTGAGCAAAAACAGGAAGGCAAAATGCCGCAAAA
AAGGGAATAAGGGCGACACGGAAATGTTGAATACTCATATTCTTCCTT
Features (pLannotate 1.2.2; 24 found; start..end, strand, type, name):
    119..143     -  CDS            KanR (fragment): aminoglycoside phosphotransferase; aph(3')-Ia; confers resistance to kanamycin
    254..842     +  rep_origin     ori: high-copy-number ColE1/pMB1/pBR322/pUC origin of replication
   1067..1084    +  terminator     rrnB T2 terminator (fragment): transcription terminator T2 from the E. coli rrnB gene
   1109..1128    -  CDS            lacZα (fragment): LacZα fragment of β-galactosidase; lacZ fragment
   1584..1600    +  protein_bind   lac operator: The lac repressor binds to the lac operator to inhibit transcription in E. coli. This inhibition can be relieved by adding lactose or isopropyl-β-D-thiogalactopyranoside (IPTG). lac repressor encoded by lacI
   1843..2146    +  enhancer       CMV enhancer: human cytomegalovirus immediate early enhancer
   2147..2350    +  promoter       CMV promoter: human cytomegalovirus (CMV) immediate early promoter
   2486..2529    +  intron         CMV intron (fragment): modified intron A from human cytomegalovirus
   2581..2599    +  promoter       SP6 promoter: promoter for bacteriophage SP6 RNA polymerase
   2603..2640    +  CDS            IgH signal sequence (fragment): signal sequence from the mouse immunoglobulin heavy chain variable region
   2743..3273    +  CDS            FCGR2B (fragment): FCG2B_HUMAN - Also known as CD32, FCG2, IGFR2. Experimental evidence at protein level: Swiss-Prot protein existence level 1. Receptor for the Fc region of complexed or aggregated immunoglobulins gamma. Low affinity receptor. Involved in a variety of effector and regulatory functions such as phagocytosis of immune complexes and modulation of antibody production by B-cells. Binding to this receptor results in down-modulation of previous state of cell activation triggered via antigen receptors on B-cells (BCR), T-cells (TCR) or via another Fc receptor. Isoform IIB1 fails to mediate endocytosis or
   3370..3549    +  CDS            Comp (fragment): COMP_RAT - Experimental evidence at protein level: Swiss-Prot protein existence level 1. May play a role in the structural integrity of cartilage via its interaction with other extracellular matrix proteins such as the collagens and fibronectin. Can mediate the interaction of chondrocytes with the cartilage extracellular matrix through interaction with cell surface integrin receptors. Could play a role in the pathogenesis of osteoarthritis. Potent suppressor of apoptosis in both primary chondrocytes and transformed cells. Suppresses apoptosis by blocking the activation of caspase-3 and by indu
   3537..4989    +  CDS            SEAP (fragment): secreted alkaline phosphatase from human placenta The natural enzyme has a C-terminal transmembrane sequence that is replaced by a GPI anchor.
   5014..5055    +  CDS            AviTag™ (fragment): peptide tag that allows for enzymatic biotinylation
   5059..5082    +  CDS            8xHis: 8xHis affinity tag
   5228..5339    +  polyA_signal   bGH poly(A) signal: bovine growth hormone polyadenylation signal
   5340..5448    +  rep_origin     f1 ori (fragment): f1 bacteriophage origin of replication; arrow indicates direction of (+) strand synthesis
   5462..5791    +  promoter       SV40 promoter: SV40 enhancer and early promoter
   5839..5886    +  promoter       EM7 promoter: synthetic bacterial promoter&nbsp
   5905..6504    +  CDS            PuroR (fragment): puromycin N-acetyltransferase; pac from Streptomyces; confers resistance to puromycin
   6514..6639    +  CDS            ble (fragment): BLE_KLEPN - Experimental evidence at protein level: Swiss-Prot protein existence level 1. Binding protein with a strong affinity to the bleomycin family of antibiotics. Binds to CL990; an antimitotic-antibiotic compound. From Klebsiella pneumoniae.
   6634..6755    +  polyA_signal   SV40 poly(A) signal: SV40 polyadenylation signal
   6808..7668    -  CDS            AmpR: β-lactamase; bla; confers resistance to ampicillin, carbenicillin, and related antibiotics
   7671..89      -  promoter       AmpR promoter (fragment) (across the origin): bla
