[The description below was written by a language model from this plasmid's Addgene catalogue record and pLannotate feature annotations shown in this document.]
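Description:
pD649-HAsp-FCGR2B-COMP5AP-AviTag-9xHis is a mammalian expression plasmid built on the pD649 backbone for producing the extracellular domain of human FCGR2B (CD32B, the low-affinity inhibitory Fc gamma receptor) as a secreted, multimerised fusion protein. In bacteria it is maintained at high copy from a ColE1/pUC-type origin and selected with ampicillin through a complete β-lactamase gene. The small kanamycin-resistance, lacZα, rrnB terminator and f1 ori fragments annotated in the backbone appear to be non-functional remnants. The sequenced record totals 7,678 nt, consistent with the stated backbone plus a 525 bp insert.

Expression is driven by the CMV enhancer/promoter followed by a CMV intron A fragment, with an SP6 promoter just upstream of the coding region that also serves as a sequencing primer site. The open reading frame begins with a secretion signal. The name indicates an HA signal peptide, although the annotation software matched part of this region to a mouse IgH signal sequence. The FCGR2B ectodomain follows, cloned between retained NotI and AscI sites. It is fused in frame to the coiled-coil region of rat cartilage oligomeric matrix protein, which drives pentamerisation, then to human placental alkaline phosphatase as an enzymatic reporter, an AviTag for site-specific biotinylation and a polyhistidine tag for purification, ending at a bGH polyadenylation signal. A separate SV40/EM7-driven cassette carries a puromycin N-acetyltransferase sequence, a short ble fragment and an SV40 poly(A) signal, which could allow puromycin selection in mammalian cells.

The pentameric AP fusion is designed as a high-avidity, enzymatically detectable reagent for detecting weak extracellular protein interactions, and it belongs to a collection made to map the human IgSF cell-surface interactome. The depositor notes that some plasmids in the collection may carry an IS4-like transposase insertion upstream of the CMV promoter, but none is annotated here.
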