Addgene plasmid #157138: pD649-HAsp-FCGR2B-COMP5AP-AviTag-9xHis
Purpose: Mammalian expression of cell-surface protein extracellular domain fused to COMP5AP-AviTag-9xHis. Protein is secreted from cells.
Depositing lab: Chris Garcia. Depositing organization: Stanford University. Publication: A Human IgSF Cell-Surface Interactome Reveals a Complex Network of Protein-Protein Interactions. Wojtowicz WM, Vielmetter J, Fernandes RA, Siepe DH, Eastman CL, Chisholm GB, Cox S, Klock H, Anderson PW, Rue SM, Miller JJ, Glaser SM, Bragstad ML, Vance J, Lam AW, Lesley SA, Zinn K, Garcia KC. Cell. 2020 Aug 20;182(4):1027-1043.e17. doi: 10.1016/j.cell.2020.07.025. PubMed 32822567.
Backbone
  Vector backbone: pD649
  Backbone size w/o insert (bp): 7153
  Vector type: Mammalian Expression
Growth in bacteria
  Bacterial resistance: Ampicillin, 100 μg/mL
  Growth temperature: 37°C
  Growth strain: DH5alpha
  Copy number: High Copy
Gene/Insert
  Gene/Insert name: FCGR2B (alt name: FCG2B)
  Species: H. sapiens (human)
  Insert size (bp): 525
  Entrez Gene: FCGR2B (a.k.a. CD32, CD32B, FCG2, FCGR2, FCGR2C, FcGRIIB, FcRII-c, FcgammaRIIb, IGFR2)
  Promoter: CMV/SP6
  Tag / fusion protein: COMP5AP-AviTag-9xHis (C terminal on backbone)
  Cloning method: Restriction Enzyme; 5′ cloning site GCGGCCGC (not destroyed); 3′ cloning site GGCGCGCC (not destroyed)
  Sequencing primers: 5′ ATTTAGGTGACACTATAG; 3′ CGTCGCACTCCATCACGGTG
Resource information
  A portion of this plasmid was derived from a plasmid made by: synthesis by ThermoFisher
Terms and licenses: Academic/Nonprofit Terms; Industry Terms: Not Available to Industry
Depositor comments: Some plasmids in this collection may have an IS4-like element ISVsa5 family transposase upstream of the CMV promoter.
How to cite: pD649-HAsp-FCGR2B-COMP5AP-AviTag-9xHis was a gift from Chris Garcia (Addgene plasmid # 157138 ; http://n2t.net/addgene:157138 ; RRID:Addgene_157138)
