>Addgene plasmid #157138 | pD649-HAsp-FCGR2B-COMP5AP-AviTag-9xHis | depositor partial sequence | sequence record 303386 | insert (extracellular domain)
ACACCAGCTGCTCCTCCAAAAGCTGTGCTGAAGCTGGAACCCCAGTGGATCAACGTGCTGCAAGAGGATA
GCGTGACCCTGACCTGTAGAGGCACACACAGCCCTGAGAGCGACAGCATCCAGTGGTTCCACAACGGCAA
TCTGATCCCCACACACACCCAGCCTAGCTACCGGTTCAAGGCCAACAACAACGACAGCGGCGAGTACACC
TGTCAGACAGGCCAGACATCTCTGAGCGATCCTGTGCACCTGACAGTGCTGTCTGAATGGCTGGTGCTGC
AGACCCCTCACCTGGAATTTCAAGAGGGCGAGACAATCGTGCTGCGGTGCCACTCTTGGAAGGACAAGCC
TCTGGTCAAAGTGACATTCTTCCAGAACGGGAAGTCCAAGAAGTTCAGCAGAAGCGACCCCAACTTCAGC
ATCCCTCAGGCCAATCACAGCCACTCCGGCGATTACCACTGTACCGGCAATATCGGCTACACCCTGTACA
GCAGCAAGCCCGTGACAATCACAGTGCAGGCTCCA
